>Addgene plasmid #90571 | CBX5 A2.5 gRNA | addgene full sequence | sequence record 183417 | Addgene NGS Result
CGAGTCAGTGAGCGAGGAAGCGGAAGAGCGCCCAATACGCAAACCGCCTCTCCCCGCGCGTTGGCCGATT
CATTAATGCAGCTGGCACGACAGGTTTCCCGACTGGAAAGCGGGCAGTGAGCGCAACGCAATTAATGTGA
GTTAGCTCACTCATTAGGCACCCCAGGCTTTACACTTTATGCTTCCGGCTCGTATGTTGTGTGGAATTGT
GAGCGGATAACAATTTCACACAGGAAACAGCTATGACCATGATTACGCCAAGCGCGCAATTAACCCTCAC
TAAAGGGAACAAAAGCTGGAGCTGCAAGCTTAATGTAGTCTTATGCAATACTCTTGTAGTCTTGCAACAT
GGTAACGATGAGTTAGCAACATGCCTTACAAGGAGAGAAAAAGCACCGTGCATGCCGATTGGTGGAAGTA
AGGTGGTACGATCGTGCCTTATTAGGAAGGCAACAGACGGGTCTGACATGGATTGGACGAACCACTGAAT
TGCCGCATTGCAGAGATATTGTATTTAAGTGCCTAGCTCGATACATAAACGGGTCTCTCTGGTTAGACCA
GATCTGAGCCTGGGAGCTCTCTGGCTAACTAGGGAACCCACTGCTTAAGCCTCAATAAAGCTTGCCTTGA
GTGCTTCAAGTAGTGTGTGCCCGTCTGTTGTGTGACTCTGGTAACTAGAGATCCCTCAGACCCTTTTAGT
CAGTGTGGAAAATCTCTAGCAGTGGCGCCCGAACAGGGACTTGAAAGCGAAAGGGAAACCAGAGGAGCTC
TCTCGACGCAGGACTCGGCTTGCTGAAGCGCGCACGGCAAGAGGCGAGGGGCGGCGACTGGTGAGTACGC
CAAAAATTTTGACTAGCGGAGGCTAGAAGGAGAGAGATGGGTGCGAGAGCGTCAGTATTAAGCGGGGGAG
AATTAGATCGCGATGGGAAAAAATTCGGTTAAGGCCAGGGGGAAAGAAAAAATATAAATTAAAACATATA
GTATGGGCAAGCAGGGAGCTAGAACGATTCGCAGTTAATCCTGGCCTGTTAGAAACATCAGAAGGCTGTA
GACAAATACTGGGACAGCTACAACCATCCCTTCAGACAGGATCAGAAGAACTTAGATCATTATATAATAC
AGTAGCAACCCTCTATTGTGTGCATCAAAGGATAGAGATAAAAGACACCAAGGAAGCTTTAGACAAGATA
GAGGAAGAGCAAAACAAAAGTAAGACCACCGCACAGCAAGCGGCCGCTGATCTTCAGACCTGGAGGAGGA
GATATGAGGGACAATTGGAGAAGTGAATTATATAAATATAAAGTAGTAAAAATTGAACCATTAGGAGTAG
CACCCACCAAGGCAAAGAGAAGAGTGGTGCAGAGAGAAAAAAGAGCAGTGGGAATAGGAGCTTTGTTCCT
TGGGTTCTTGGGAGCAGCAGGAAGCACTATGGGCGCAGCGTCAATGACGCTGACGGTACAGGCCAGACAA
TTATTGTCTGGTATAGTGCAGCAGCAGAACAATTTGCTGAGGGCTATTGAGGCGCAACAGCATCTGTTGC
AACTCACAGTCTGGGGCATCAAGCAGCTCCAGGCAAGAATCCTGGCTGTGGAAAGATACCTAAAGGATCA
ACAGCTCCTGGGGATTTGGGGTTGCTCTGGAAAACTCATTTGCACCACTGCTGTGCCTTGGAATGCTAGT
TGGAGTAATAAATCTCTGGAACAGATTTGGAATCACACGACCTGGATGGAGTGGGACAGAGAAATTAACA
ATTACACAAGCTTAATACACTCCTTAATTGAAGAATCGCAAAACCAGCAAGAAAAGAATGAACAAGAATT
ATTGGAATTAGATAAATGGGCAAGTTTGTGGAATTGGTTTAACATAACAAATTGGCTGTGGTATATAAAA
TTATTCATAATGATAGTAGGAGGCTTGGTAGGTTTAAGAATAGTTTTTGCTGTACTTTCTATAGTGAATA
GAGTTAGGCAGGGATATTCACCATTATCGTTTCAGACCCACCTCCCAACCCCGAGGGGACCCAGAGAGGG
CCTATTTCCCATGATTCCTTCATATTTGCATATACGATACAAGGCTGTTAGAGAGATAATTAGAATTAAT
TTGACTGTAAACACAAAGATATTAGTACAAAATACGTGACGTAGAAAGTAATAATTTCTTGGGTAGTTTG
CAGTTTTAAAATTATGTTTTAAAATGGACTATCATATGCTTACCGTAACTTGAAAGTATTTCGATTTCTT
GGCTTTATATATCTTGTGGAAAGGACGAAACACCGAGAACTGTCAGCTGTCCGCTGTTTAAGAGCTATGC
TGGAAACAGCATAGCAAGTTTAAATAAGGCTAGTCCGTTATCAACTTGAAAAAGTGGCACCGAGTCGGTG
CTTTTTTTGAATTCTAGATCTTGAGACAAATGGCAGTATTCATCCACAATTTTAAAAGAAAAGGGGGGAT
TGGGGGGTACAGTGCAGGGGAAAGAATAGTAGACATAATAGCAACAGACATACAAACTAAAGAATTACAA
AAACAAATTACAAAAATTCAAAATTTTCGGGTTTATTACAGGGACAGCAGAGATCCACTTTGGCGCCGGC
TCGAGTGGCTCCGGTGCCCGTCAGTGGGCAGAGCGCACATCGCCCACAGTCCCCGAGAAGTTGGGGGGAG
GGGTCGGCAATTGAACCGGTGCCTAGAGAAGGTGGCGCGGGGTAAACTGGGAAAGTGATGTCGTGTACTG
GCTCCGCCTTTTTCCCGAGGGTGGGGGAGAACCGTATATAAGTGCAGTAGTCGCCGTGAACGTTCTTTTT
CGCAACGGGTTTGCCGCCAGAACACAGGTGTCGTGACGCGGGATCCGCCACCATGACCGAGTACAAGCCC
ACGGTGCGCCTCGCCACCCGCGACGACGTCCCCAGGGCCGTACGCACCCTCGCCGCCGCGTTCGCCGACT
ACCCCGCCACGCGCCACACCGTCGATCCGGACCGCCACATCGAGCGGGTCACCGAGCTGCAAGAACTCTT
CCTCACGCGCGTCGGGCTCGACATCGGCAAGGTGTGGGTCGCGGACGACGGCGCCGCGGTGGCGGTCTGG
ACCACGCCGGAGAGCGTCGAAGCGGGGGCGGTGTTCGCCGAGATCGGCCCGCGCATGGCCGAGTTGAGCG
GTTCCCGGCTGGCCGCGCAGCAACAGATGGAAGGCCTCCTGGCGCCGCACCGGCCCAAGGAGCCCGCGTG
GTTCCTGGCCACCGTCGGAGTCTCGCCCGACCACCAGGGCAAGGGTCTGGGCAGCGCCGTCGTGCTCCCC
GGAGTGGAGGCGGCCGAGCGCGCCGGGGTGCCCGCCTTCCTGGAGACCTCCGCGCCCCGCAACCTCCCCT
TCTACGAGCGGCTCGGCTTCACCGTCACCGCCGACGTCGAGGTGCCCGAAGGACCGCGCACCTGGTGCAT
GACCCGCAAGCCCGGTGCCTGAACGCGTTAAGTCGACAATCAACCTCTGGATTACAAAATTTGTGAAAGA
TTGACTGGTATTCTTAACTATGTTGCTCCTTTTACGCTATGTGGATACGCTGCTTTAATGCCTTTGTATC
ATGCTATTGCTTCCCGTATGGCTTTCATTTTCTCCTCCTTGTATAAATCCTGGTTGCTGTCTCTTTATGA
GGAGTTGTGGCCCGTTGTCAGGCAACGTGGCGTGGTGTGCACTGTGTTTGCTGACGCAACCCCCACTGGT
TGGGGCATTGCCACCACCTGTCAGCTCCTTTCCGGGACTTTCGCTTTCCCCCTCCCTATTGCCACGGCGG
AACTCATCGCCGCCTGCCTTGCCCGCTGCTGGACAGGGGCTCGGCTGTTGGGCACTGACAATTCCGTGGT
GTTGTCGGGGAAATCATCGTCCTTTCCTTGGCTGCTCGCCTGTGTTGCCACCTGGATTCTGCGCGGGACG
TCCTTCTGCTACGTCCCTTCGGCCCTCAATCCAGCGGACCTTCCTTCCCGCGGCCTGCTGCCGGCTCTGC
GGCCTCTTCCGCGTCTTCGCCTTCGCCCTCAGACGAGTCGGATCTCCCTTTGGGCCGCCTCCCCGCGTCG
ACTTTAAGACCAATGACTTACAAGGCAGCTGTAGATCTTAGCCACTTTTTAAAAGAAAAGGGGGGACTGG
AAGGGCTAATTCACTCCCAACGAAGACAAGATCTGCTTTTTGCTTGTACTGGGTCTCTCTGGTTAGACCA
GATCTGAGCCTGGGAGCTCTCTGGCTAACTAGGGAACCCACTGCTTAAGCCTCAATAAAGCTTGCCTTGA
GTGCTTCAAGTAGTGTGTGCCCGTCTGTTGTGTGACTCTGGTAACTAGAGATCCCTCAGACCCTTTTAGT
CAGTGTGGAAAATCTCTAGCAGTACGTATAGTAGTTCATGTCATCTTATTATTCAGTATTTATAACTTGC
AAAGAAATGAATATCAGAGAGTGAGAGGAACTTGTTTATTGCAGCTTATAATGGTTACAAATAAAGCAAT
AGCATCACAAATTTCACAAATAAAGCATTTTTTTCACTGCATTCTAGTTGTGGTTTGTCCAAACTCATCA
ATGTATCTTATCATGTCTGGCTCTAGCTATCCCGCCCCTAACTCCGCCCATCCCGCCCCTAACTCCGCCC
AGTTCCGCCCATTCTCCGCCCCATGGCTGACTAATTTTTTTTATTTATGCAGAGGCCGAGGCCGCCTCGG
CCTCTGAGCTATTCCAGAAGTAGTGAGGAGGCTTTTTTGGAGGCCTAGGGACGTACCCAATTCGCCCTAT
AGTGAGTCGTATTACGCGCGCTCACTGGCCGTCGTTTTACAACGTCGTGACTGGGAAAACCCTGGCGTTA
CCCAACTTAATCGCCTTGCAGCACATCCCCCTTTCGCCAGCTGGCGTAATAGCGAAGAGGCCCGCACCGA
TCGCCCTTCCCAACAGTTGCGCAGCCTGAATGGCGAATGGG
[124 nt withheld, positions 4942-5065]
C
[91 nt withheld, positions 5067-5157]
A
[49 nt withheld, positions 5159-5207]
CCTTTGACGTTGGAGTCCACGTTCTTT
[37 nt withheld, positions 5235-5271]
ACCCTATCTCGGTCTATTCTTTTGATTTATAAGGGATTTTGCCGATTTCGGCCTATTGGTTAAAAAATGA
GCTGATTTAACAAAAATTTAACGCGAATTTTAACAAAATATTAACGCTTACAATTTAGGTGGCACTTTTC
GGGGAAATGTGCGCGGAACCCCTATTTGTTTATTTTTCTAAATACATTCAAATATGTATCCGCTCATGAG
ACAATAACCCTGATAAATGCTTCAATAATATTGAAAAAGGAAGAGTATGAGTATTCAACATTTCCGTGTC
GCCCTTATTCCCTTTTTTGCGGCATTTTGCCTTCCTGTTTTTGCTCACCCAGAAACGCTGGTGAAAGTAA
AAGATGCTGAAGATCAGTTGGGTGCACGAGTGGGTTACATCGAACTGGATCTCAACAGCGGTAAGATCCT
TGAGAGTTTTCGCCCCGAAGAACGTTTTCCAATGATGAGCACTTTTAAAGTTCTGCTATGTGGCGCGGTA
TTATCCCGTATTGACGCCGGGCAAGAGCAACTCGGTCGCCGCATACACTATTCTCAGAATGACTTGGTTG
AGTACTCACCAGTCACAGAAAAGCATCTTACGGATGGCATGACAGTAAGAGAATTATGCAGTGCTGCCAT
AACCATGAGTGATAACACTGCGGCCAACTTACTTCTGACAACGATCGGAGGACCGAAGGAGCTAACCGCT
TTTTTGCACAACATGGGGGATCATGTAACTCGCCTTGATCGTTGGGAACCGGAGCTGAATGAAGCCATAC
CAAACGACGAGCGTGACACCACGATGCCTGTAGCAATGGCAACAACGTTGCGCAAACTATTAACTGGCGA
ACTACTTACTCTAGCTTCCCGGCAACAATTAATAGACTGGATGGAGGCGGATAAAGTTGCAGGACCACTT
CTGCGCTCGGCCCTTCCGGCTGGCTGGTTTATTGCTGATAAATCTGGAGCCGGTGAGCGTGGGTCTCGCG
GTATCATTGCAGCACTGGGGCCAGATGGTAAGCCCTCCCGTATCGTAGTTATCTACACGACGGGGAGTCA
GGCAACTATGGATGAACGAAATAGACAGATCGCTGAGATAGGTGCCTCACTGATTAAGCATTGGTAACTG
TCAGACCAAGTTTACTCATATATACTTTAGATTGATTTAAAACTTCATTTTTAATTTAAAAGGATCTAGG
TGAAGATCCTTTTTGATAATCTCATGACCAAAATCCCTTAACGTGAGTTTTCGTTCCACTGAGCGTCAGA
CCCCGTAGAAAAGATCAAAGGATCTTCTTGAGATCCTTTTTTTCTGCGCGTAATCTGCTGCTTGCAAACA
AAAAAACCACCGCTACCAGCGGTGGTTTGTTTGCCGGATCAAGAGCTACCAACTCTTTTTCCGAAGGTAA
CTGGCTTCAGCAGAGCGCAGATACCAAATACTGTTCTTCTAGTGTAGCCGTAGTTAGGCCACCACTTCAA
GAACTCTGTAGCACCGCCTACATACCTCGCTCTGCTAATCCTGTTACCAGTGGCTGCTGCCAGTGGCGAT
AAGTCGTGTCTTACCGGGTTGGACTCAAGACGATAGTTACCGGATAAGGCGCAGCGGTCGGGCTGAACGG
GGGGTTCGTGCACACAGCCCAGCTTGGAGCGAACGACCTACACCGAACTGAGATACCTACAGCGTGAGCT
ATGAGAAAGCGCCACGCTTCCCGAAGGGAGAAAGGCGGACAGGTATCCGGTAAGCGGCAGGGTCGGAACA
GGAGAGCGCACGAGGGAGCTTCCAGGGGGAAACGCCTGGTATCTTTATAGTCCTGTCGGGTTTCGCCACC
TCTGACTTGAGCGTCGATTTTTGTGATGCTCGTCAGGGGGGCGGAGCCTATGGAAAAACGCCAGCAACGC
GGCCTTTTTACGGTTCCTGGCCTTTTGCTGGCCTTTTGCTCACATGTTCTTTCCTGCGTTATCCCCTGAT
TCTGTGGATAACCGTATTACCGCCTTTGAGTGAGCTGATACCGCTCGCCGCAGCCGAACGACCGAGCGCA
G
Features (pLannotate 1.2.2; 28 found; start..end, strand, type, name):
      1..26      +  rep_origin     RSF ori (fragment): Plasmids containing the RSF 1030 origin of replication can be propagated in E. coli cells that contain additional plasmids with compatible origins.
     28..120     +  CDS            lacI (fragment): lac repressor; lacI; The lac repressor binds to the lac operator to inhibit transcription in E. coli. This inhibition can be relieved by adding lactose or isopropyl-β-D-thiogalactopyranoside (IPTG).
    133..154     +  protein_bind   CAP binding site: CAP binding activates transcription in the presence of cAMP. E. coli catabolite activator protein
    169..199     +  promoter       lac promoter: promoter for the E. coli lac operon
    207..223     +  protein_bind   lac operator: The lac repressor binds to the lac operator to inhibit transcription in E. coli. This inhibition can be relieved by adding lactose or isopropyl-β-D-thiogalactopyranoside (IPTG). lac repressor encoded by lacI
    268..286     +  promoter       T3 promoter: promoter for bacteriophage T3 RNA polymerase
    314..540     +  promoter       RSV promoter: Rous sarcoma virus enhancer/promoter
    541..721     +  LTR            5' LTR (truncated): truncated 5' long terminal repeat (LTR) from HIV-1
    768..893     +  misc_feature   HIV-1 Ψ: packaging signal of human immunodeficiency virus type 1
    877..1240    +  CDS            HIV-1 gag (fragment): gag protein from human immunodeficiency virus 1; gag
   1386..1619    +  misc_feature   RRE: The Rev response element (RRE) of HIV-1 allows for Rev-dependent mRNA export from the nucleus to the cytoplasm.
   1996..2022    +  CDS            Rev (fragment): human immunodeficiency virus 1 (HIV-1) Rev protein; rev; enhances nuclear export of unspliced and incompletely spliced viral mRNAs
   2026..2266    +  promoter       U6 promoter: RNA polymerase III promoter for human U6 snRNA
   2314..2381    +  misc_RNA       tracrRNA (fragment): trans-activating CRISPR RNA for the Streptococcus pyogenes CRISPR/Cas9 system
   2430..2547    +  misc_feature   cPPT/CTS: central polypurine tract and central termination sequence of HIV-1
   2616..2827    +  promoter       EF-1α core promoter: core promoter for human elongation factor EF-1α
   2853..3452    +  CDS            PuroR (fragment): puromycin N-acetyltransferase; pac from Streptomyces; confers resistance to puromycin
   3468..4056    +  misc_feature   WPRE: woodchuck hepatitis virus posttranscriptional regulatory element
   4107..4126    +  misc_feature   cPPT/CTS (fragment): central polypurine tract and central termination sequence of HIV-1
   4128..4361    +  LTR            3' LTR (ΔU3): self-inactivating 3' long terminal repeat (LTR) from HIV-1
   4439..4560    +  polyA_signal   SV40 poly(A) signal: SV40 polyadenylation signal
   4600..4735    +  rep_origin     SV40 ori: SV40 origin of replication
   4756..4774    -  promoter       T7 promoter: promoter for bacteriophage T7 RNA polymerase
   4782..4937    +  CDS            lacZα (fragment): LacZα fragment of β-galactosidase; lacZ fragment
   4942..5370    +  rep_origin     f1 ori (sequence partly withheld): f1 bacteriophage origin of replication; arrow indicates direction of (+) strand synthesis
   5423..5527    +  promoter       AmpR promoter: bla
   5528..6388    +  CDS            AmpR: β-lactamase; bla; confers resistance to ampicillin, carbenicillin, and related antibiotics
   6559..7147    +  rep_origin     ori: high-copy-number ColE1/pMB1/pBR322/pUC origin of replication
