[The description below was written by a language model from this plasmid's Addgene catalogue record and pLannotate feature annotations shown in this document.]
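Description:
CBX5 A2.5 gRNA is a third-generation lentiviral CRISPR guide plasmid built on the pLenti-sgRNA backbone, carrying a single guide RNA directed against human CBX5. The guide was inserted between two BsmBI sites, both destroyed during cloning, placing it downstream of the human U6 RNA polymerase III promoter and directly upstream of the Streptococcus pyogenes sgRNA scaffold (annotated as a tracrRNA fragment). The plasmid encodes no Cas9, so the nuclease must be supplied separately in the target cells. In bacteria it is maintained through a high-copy ColE1/pUC-type origin and selected with ampicillin via the β-lactamase gene. An f1 origin, an SV40 origin and small remnants of lac and cloning-vector sequences are also present in the backbone.

The viral portion has the usual self-inactivating layout. An RSV promoter drives a truncated HIV-1 5' LTR, which makes genomic RNA production Tat-independent. This is followed by the Ψ packaging signal with a partial gag fragment, the Rev response element for nuclear export, a cPPT/CTS, and a ΔU3 3' LTR with a downstream SV40 polyadenylation signal. Between the LTRs, after the U6-guide cassette, an EF-1α core promoter expresses puromycin N-acetyltransferase, stabilised by a WPRE, allowing puromycin selection of transduced mammalian cells.

The sequenced record is 7,302 nt, shorter than the 9,151 bp listed for the empty backbone; the record does not explain the difference, though loss of a stuffer fragment between the BsmBI sites would be one plausible cause. The plasmid belongs to a series of guides used to generate Cas9-mediated knockouts of cell-cycle genes in human cell lines and to examine the resulting phenotypes, including p53-dependent responses.
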