Addgene plasmid #90571: CBX5 A2.5 gRNA
Purpose: 3rd generation lentiviral gRNA plasmid targeting human CBX5
Depositing lab: Iain Cheeseman. Depositing organization: Whitehead Institute for Biomedical Research. Publication: Large-Scale Analysis of CRISPR/Cas9 Cell-Cycle Knockouts Reveals the Diversity of p53-Dependent Responses to Cell-Cycle Defects. McKinley KL, Cheeseman IM. Dev Cell. 2017 Feb 27;40(4):405-420.e2. doi: 10.1016/j.devcel.2017.01.012. Epub 2017 Feb 16. PubMed 28216383.
Backbone
  Vector backbone: pLenti-sgRNA
  Backbone manufacturer: Eric Lander & David Sabatini labs (Addgene plasmid #71409)
  Backbone size w/o insert (bp): 9151
  Vector type: Lentiviral, CRISPR
  Selectable markers: Puromycin
Growth in bacteria
  Bacterial resistance: Ampicillin, 100 μg/mL
  Growth temperature: 37°C
  Growth strain: NEB Stable
  Copy number: Unknown
Gene/Insert
  Gene/Insert name: CBX5 (Guide Designation A2.5) (alt name: pKMKO series)
  gRNA/shRNA sequence: CACCgAGAACTGTCAGCTGTCCGCT
  Species: H. sapiens (human)
  Promoter: U6
  Cloning method: Restriction Enzyme; 5′ cloning site BsmBI (destroyed during cloning); 3′ cloning site BsmBI (destroyed during cloning)
  Sequencing primers: 5′ hU6-F (5'-GAGGGCCTATTTCCCATGATT-3'); 3′ EF1a-R (5'-CACGGCGACTACTGCACTTA-3')
Terms and licenses: Academic/Nonprofit Terms; Industry Terms: Not Available to Industry
Depositor comments: Please note that gRNA target sequence listed is not strictly the 20nt spacer sequence, but also contains the 5' BsmBI overhang. For more information about knockout human cell lines generated using this plasmid, please see http://cellcycleknockouts.wi.mit.edu/ .
How to cite: CBX5 A2.5 gRNA was a gift from Iain Cheeseman (Addgene plasmid # 90571 ; http://n2t.net/addgene:90571 ; RRID:Addgene_90571)
